>Addgene plasmid #24664 | pCHERRY10 | depositor full sequence | sequence record 11479 | Author sequence
TGTGGAATTGTGAGCGGATAACAATTTCACACAGGAAACAGCTATGACCATGATTACCAGATCTGGCTCG
AGCTCCACCGCGGTGGCGGCCGCTCTAGAGATCGCCACTAGCGCCGCGGTCGGAATCAGCGCACTGGCCG
CCGGAGCGGTCAGCTACCTGTTGCTGCGCCGCTTCGCTTTCTAGCACCGACGTCCCGGCGCCAGCAGCTA
CCTCTCGAGCAAACGTTTTGCGCGCCCGAAAAATAAGTCGTTGCAGAACTTTCATGAATTAGGCCTTGCT
GCGCCCAGGCTCCAGTAGTAGAAATGGAGTCACGGCAGCCCGGTGAAGCCAAGGTCGAACCGGAAGAGAA
GGTTCGTCCTCCCGACCCGGGCACCCAGCACGGCCCCCGGAACCCACGCGGAGTCATAGCCGCGATAATG
GCAGAAGTGTTGCGGGCCTGCGTAATTGCGAAATTCAGATGGTGCCGACGGCCCTTTGGGTGGGGCTGCA
GCCAGAAGGGTCGCAAAAGCGCCGAGGCCAACCCACGCAGCCACAAATGCACGCTTGGTAACCGAGGATC
CATGGTCTCGAAGGGCGAGGAGGACAACATGGCGATCATCAAGGAGTTCATGCGCTTCAAGGTCCACATG
GAGGGCTCGGTCAACGGCCACGAGTTCGAGATCGAGGGCGAGGGCGAGGGCCGCCCGTACGAGGGCACCC
AGACCGCCAAGCTGAAGGTCACCAAGGGCGGCCCGCTGCCGTTCGCCTGGGACATCCTGTCGCCGCAGTT
CATGTACGGCAGCAAGGCCTACGTCAAGCACCCGGCCGACATCCCGGACTACCTGAAGCTGTCGTTCCCG
GAGGGCTTCAAGTGGGAGCGCGTCATGAACTTCGAGGACGGCGGCGTCGTCACCGTCACCCAGGACTCGT
CGCTGCAGGACGGCGAGTTCATCTACAAGGTCAAGCTGCGGGGCACCAACTTCCCGTCGGACGGCCCGGT
CATGCAGAAGAAGACCATGGGCTGGGAGGCCTCGTCGGAGCGCATGTACCCGGAGGACGGCGCCCTGAAG
GGCGAGATCAAGCAGCGGCTGAAGCTGAAGGACGGCGGCCACTACGACGCCGAGGTCAAGACCACCTACA
AGGCCAAGAAGCCGGTCCAGCTGCCGGGCGCCTACAACGTGAACATCAAGCTGGACATCACCAGCCACAA
CGAGGACTACACCATCGTCGAGCAGTACGAGCGCGCCGAGGGCCGCCACAGCACCGGCGGCATGGACGAG
CTGTACAAGTGAAAGCTTATCGATACCGTCGACCTCGAGGGGGGGCCCGGTACGTACCCGGGGATCATCG
AGCCGAGAACGTTATCGAAGTTGGTCATGTGTAATCCCCTCGTTTGAACTTTGGATTAAGCGTAGATACA
CCCTTGGACAAGCCAGTTGGATTCGGAGACAAGCAAATTCAGCCTTAAAAAGGGCGAGGCCTGCGGTGGT
GGAACACCGCAGGGCCTCTAACCGCTCGACGCGCTGCACCAACCAGCCCGCGAACGGCTGGCAGCCAGCG
TAAGGCGCGGCTCATCGGGCGGCGTTCGCCACGATGTCCTGCACTTCGAGCCAAGCCTCGAACACCTGCT
GGTGTGCACGACTCACCCGGTTGTTGACACCGCGCGCGGCCGTGCGGGCTCGGTGGGGCGGCTGTGTCGC
CCTTGCCAGCGTGAGTAGCGCGTACCTCACCTCGCCCAACAGGTCGCACACAGCCGATTCGTACGCCATA
AAGCCAGGTGAGCCCACCAGCTCCGTAAGTTCGGGCGCTGTGTGGCTCGTACCCGCGCATTCAGGCGGCA
GGGGGTCTAACGGGTCTAAGGCGGCGTGTACGGCCGCCACAGCGGCTCTCAGCGGCCCGGAAACGTCCTC
GAAACGACGCATGTGTTCCTCCTGGTTGGTACAGGTGGTTGGGGGTGCTCGGCTGTCGCTGGTGTTCCAC
CACCAGGGCTCGACGGGAGAGCGGGGGAGTGTGCAGTTGTGGGGTGGCCCCTCAGCGAAATATCTGACTT
GGAGCTCGTGTCGGACCATACACCGGTGATTAATCGTGGTCTACTACCAAGCGTGAGCCACGTCGCCGAC
GAATTTGAGCAGCTCTGGCTGCCGTACTGGCCGCTGGCAAGCGACGATCTGCTCGAGGGGATCTACCGCC
AAAGCCGCGCGTCGGCCCTAGGCCGCCGGTACATCGAGGCGAACCCAACAGCGCTGGCAAACCTGCTGGT
CGTGGACGTAGACCATCCAGACGCAGCGCTCCGAGCGCTCAGCGCCCGGGGGTCCCATCCGCTGCCCAAC
GCGATCGTGGGCAATCGCGCCAACGGCCACGCACACGCAGTGTGGGCACTCAACGCCCCTGTTCCACGCA
CCGAATACGCGCGGCGTAAGCCGCTCGCATACATGGCGGCGTGCGCCGAAGGCCTTCGGCGCGCCGTCGA
CGGCGACCGCAGTTACTCAGGCCTCATGACCAAAAACCCCGGCCACATCGCCTGGGAAACGGAATGGCTC
CACTCAGATCTCTACACACTCAGCCACATCGAGGCCGAGCTCGGCGCGAACATGCCACCGCCGCGCTGGC
GTCAGCAGACCACGTACAAAGCGGCTCCGACGCCGCTAGGGCGGAATTGCGCACTGTTCGATTCCGTCAG
GTTGTGGGCCTATCGTCCCGCCCTCATGCGGATCTACCTGCCGACCCGGAACGTGGACGGACTCGGCCGC
GCGATCTATGCCGAGTGCCACGCGCGAAACGCCGAATTCCCGTGCAACGACGTGTGTCCCGGACCGCTAC
CGGACAGCGAGGTCCGCGCCATCGCCAACAGCATTTGGCGTTGGATCACAACCAAGTCGCGCATTTGGGC
GGACGGGATCGTGGTCTACGAGGCCACACTCAGTGCGCGCCAGTCGGCCATCTCGCGGAAGGGAGCAGCG
CGCACGGCGGCGAGCACAGTTGCGCGGCGCGCAAAGTCCGCGTCAGCCATGGAGGCATTGCTATGAGCGA
CGGCTACAGCGACGGCTACAGCGACGGCTACAACCGGCAGCCGACTGTCCGCAAAAAGCGGCGCGTGACC
GCCGCCGAAGGCGCTCGAATCACCGGACTATCCGAACGCCACGTCGTCCGGCTCGTGGCGCAGGAACGCA
GCGAGTGGCTCGCCGAGCAGGCTGCACGCCGCGAACGCATCCGCGCCTATCACGACGACGAGGGCCACTC
TTGGCCGCAAACGGCCAAACATTTCGGGCTGCATCTGGACACCGTTAAGCGACTCGGCTATCGGGCGAGG
AAAGAGCGTGCGGCAGAACAGGAAGCGGCTCAAAAGGCCCACAACGAAGCCGACAATCCACCGCTGTTCT
AACGCAATTGGGGAGCGGGTGTCGCGGGGGTTCCGTGGGGGGTTCCGTTGCAACGGGTCGGACAGGTAAA
AGTCCTGGTAGACGCTAGTTTTCTGGTTTGGGCCATGCCTGTCTCGTTGCGTGTTTCGTTGCGCCCGTTT
TGAATACCAGCCAGACGAGACGGGGTTCTACGAATCTTGGTCGATACCAAGCCATTTCCGCTGAATATCG
GGGAGCTCACCGCCAGAATCGGTGGTTGTGGTGATGTACGTGGCGAACTCCGTTGTAGTGCCTGTGGTGG
CATCCGTGGCCACTCTCGTTGCACGGTTCGTTGTGCCGTTACAGGCCCCGTTGACAGCTCACCGAACGTA
GTTAAAACATGCTGGTCAAACTAGGTTTACCAACGATACGAGTCAGCTCATCTAGGGCCAGTTCTAGGCG
TTGTTCGTTGCGCGGTTCGTTGCGCATGTTTCGTGTGGTTGCTAGATGGCTCCGCAACCACACGCTTCGA
GGTTGAGTGCTTCCAGCACGGGCGCGATCCAGAAGAACTTCGTCGTGCGACTGTCCTCGTTGATCCTTGC
CGAGCTGGGATGGAAGCTCGGCCGACCACCCTGGAGGAGATGATCGAGGATGCCAGGGCCTTTCACGCCC
GCCGCTGCTGAGCGTCCGCCGCCGGGCCCGCACCGCCGTCGGCCGGCCCGCTCCGGGCTCGCAGCAGCGG
GCTTCGGCGCGGGCCCGGGGCTCCCGAGCGCGGGCGGGGCTCCGGGCGGCCGCCGGGGGCCGGGGGCGGC
GCCGGGCGGCCCGGGGCGTCAGGCGCCGGGGGCGGTGTCCGGCGGCCCCCAGAGGAACTGCGCCAGTTCC
TCCGGATCGGTGAAGCCGGAGAGATCCAGCGGGGTCTCCTCGAACACCTCGAAGTCGTGCAGGAAGGTGA
AGGCGAGCAGTTCGCGGGCGAAGTCCTCGGTCCGCTTCCACTGCGCCCCGTCGAGCAGCGCGGCCAGGAT
CTCGCGGTCGCCCCGGAAGGCGTTGAGATGCAGTTGCACCAGGCTGTAGCGGGAGTCTCCCGCATAGACG
TCGGTGAAGTCGACGATCCCGGTGACCTCGGTCGCGGCCAGGTCCACGAAGATGTTGGTCCCGTGCAGGT
CGCCGTGGACGAACCGGGGTTCGCGGCCGGCCAGCAGCGTGTCCACGTCCGGCAGCCAGTCCTCCAGGCG
GTCCAGCAGCCGGGGCGAGAGGTAGCCCCACCCGCGGTGGTCCTCGACGGTCGCCGCGCGGCGTTCCCGC
AGCAGTTCCGGGAAGACCTCGGAATGGGGGGTGAGCACGGTGTTCCCGGTCAGCGGCACCCTGTGCAGCC
GGCCGAGCACCCGGCCGAGTTCGCGGGCCAGGGCGAGCAGCGCGTTCCGGTCGGTCGTGCCGTCCATCGC
GGACCGCCAGGTGGTGCCGGTCATCCGGCTCATCACCAGGTAGGGCCACGGCCAGGCTCCGGTGCCGGGC
CGCAGCTCGCCGCGGCCGAGGAGGCGGGGCACCGGCACCGGGGCGTCCGCCAGGACCGCGTACGCCTCCG
ACTCCGACGCGAGGCTCTCCGGACCGCACCAGTGCTCGCCGAACAGCTTGATCACCGGGTCGGGCTCGCC
GACCAGTACGGGGTTGGTGCTCTCGCCGGGCACCCGCAGCACCGGCGGCACCGGCAGCCCGAGCTCCTCC
AGGGCTCGGCGGGCCAGCGGCTCCCAGAATTCCTGGTCGTTCCGCAGGCTCGCGTAGGAATCATCCGAAT
CAATACGGTCGAGAAGTAACAGGGATTCTTGTGTCACAGCGGACCTCTATTCACAGGGTACGGGCCGGCT
TAATTCCGCACGGCCGGTCGCGACACGGCCTGTCCGCACCGCGGATCAGGCGTTGACGATGACGGGCTGG
TCGGCCACGTCGGGGACGACGGGGAGTCAGGCAACTATGGATGAACGAAATAGACAGATCGCTGAGATAG
GTGCCTCACTGATTAAGCATTGGTAACTGTCAGACCAAGTTTACTCATATATACTTTAGATTGATTTAAA
ACTTCATTTTTAATTTAAAAGGATCTAGGTGAAGATCCTTTTTGATAATCTCATGACCAAAATCCCTTAA
CGTGAGTTTTCGTTCCACTGAGCGTCAGACCCCGTAGAAAAGATCAAAGGATCTTCTTGAGATCCTTTTT
TTCTGCGCGTAATCTGCTGCTTGCAAACAAAAAAACCACCGCTACCAGCGGTGGTTTGTTTGCCGGATCA
AGAGCTACCAACTCTTTTTCCGAAGGTAACTGGCTTCAGCAGAGCGCAGATACCAAATACTGTCCTTCTA
GTGTAGCCGTAGTTAGGCCACCACTTCAAGAACTCTGTAGCACCGCCTACATACCTCGCTCTGCTAATCC
TGTTACCAGTGGCTGCTGCCAGTGGCGATAAGTCGTGTCTTACCGGGTTGGACTCAAGACGATAGTTACC
GGATAAGGCGCAGCGGTCGGGCTGAACGGGGGGTTCGTGCACACAGCCCAGCTTGGAGCGAACGACCTAC
ACCGAACTGAGATACCTACAGCGTGAGCTATGAGAAAGCGCCACGCTTCCCGAAGGGAGAAAGGCGGACA
GGTATCCGGTAAGCGGCAGGGTCGGAACAGGAGAGCGCACGAGGGAGCTTCCAGGGGGAAACGCCTGGTA
TCTTTATAGTCCTGTCGGGTTTCGCCACCTCTGACTTGAGCGTCGATTTTTGTGATGCTCGTCAGGGGGG
CGGAGCCTATGGAAAAACGCCAGCAACGCGGCCTTTTTACGGTTCCTGGCCTTTTGCTGGCCTTTTGCTC
ACATGTTCTTTCCTGCGTTATCCCCTGATTCTGTGGATAACCGTATTACCGCCTTTGAGTGAGCTGATAC
CGCTCGCCGCAGCCGAACGACCGAGCGCAGCGAGTCAGTGAGCGAGGAAGCGGAAGAGCGCCCAATACGC
AAACCGCCTCTCCCCGCGCGTTGGCCGATTCATTAATGCAGCTGGCACGACAGGTTTCCCGACTGGAAAG
CGGGCAGTGAGCGCAACGCAATTAATGTGAGTTAGCTCACTCATTAGGCACCCCAGGCTTTACACTTTAT
GCTTCCGGCTCGTATGTTG
Features (pLannotate 1.2.2; 11 found; start..end, strand, type, name):
      8..24      +  protein_bind   lac operator: The lac repressor binds to the lac operator to inhibit transcription in E. coli. This inhibition can be relieved by adding lactose or isopropyl-β-D-thiogalactopyranoside (IPTG). lac repressor encoded by lacI
     70..99      +  misc_feature   MCS (fragment): pBluescript multiple cloning site
     86..181     +  CDS            Y3661_MYCTU (fragment): Experimental evidence at protein level: Swiss-Prot protein existence level 1. From Mycobacterium tuberculosis (strain ATCC 25618 / H37Rv).
    562..1269    +  CDS            mCherry: mCherry is a basic (constitutively fluorescent) red fluorescent protein published in 2004, derived from Discosoma sp.. It is reported to be a very rapidly-maturing monomer with low acid sensitivity.
   1273..1313    +  misc_feature   MCS (fragment): pBluescript multiple cloning site
   4152..5144    -  CDS            hyg: KHYB_STRHY - Experimental evidence at protein level: Swiss-Prot protein existence level 1. The aminoglycoside phosphotransferases achieve inactivation of their antibiotic substrates by phosphorylation. From Streptomyces hygroscopicus.
   5266..5345    +  CDS            bla(M) (fragment): β-lactamase lacking the signal sequence; bla(M); allows cytosolic expression of β-lactamase
   5517..6105    +  rep_origin     ori: high-copy-number ColE1/pMB1/pBR322/pUC origin of replication
   6288..6380    +  CDS            lacI (fragment): lac repressor; lacI; The lac repressor binds to the lac operator to inhibit transcription in E. coli. This inhibition can be relieved by adding lactose or isopropyl-β-D-thiogalactopyranoside (IPTG).
   6393..6414    +  protein_bind   CAP binding site: CAP binding activates transcription in the presence of cAMP. E. coli catabolite activator protein
   6429..6459    +  promoter       lac promoter: promoter for the E. coli lac operon
