[The description below was written by a language model from this plasmid's Addgene catalogue record and pLannotate feature annotations shown in this document.]
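Description:
pCHERRY10 is a bacterial expression reporter plasmid built on the pSMT3 backbone, carrying a synthetic mCherry gene placed under a promoter the record calls G13. The associated publication concerns optimized far-red fluorescent reporters for detecting gene expression in mycobacteria under replicating and non-replicating conditions, so the plasmid is evidently meant as a fluorescent reporter for mycobacterial work. It is maintained in E. coli through a high-copy ColE1/pUC-type origin and selected with hygromycin, conferred by the Streptomyces hygroscopicus hygromycin phosphotransferase gene on the reverse strand. pSMT3 is generally known as an E. coli–mycobacteria shuttle vector, but the automated feature table does not annotate a mycobacterial replicon. The large unannotated stretch between the insert and the hyg gene may hold such elements, though the record does not say so.

The insert of roughly 1.2 kb was cloned between BamHI and HindIII sites, both retained, and sits between fragments of a pBluescript-type multiple cloning site. It consists of an upstream region of a few hundred bases followed by the complete mCherry coding sequence. The start of that upstream region matches a short fragment of a Mycobacterium tuberculosis H37Rv protein, which is consistent with the G13 promoter being a mycobacterial genomic fragment, although the promoter itself is not annotated as a feature. Remnants of cloning-vector sequence surround the cassette: a lac promoter with CAP binding site and lac operator lies just upstream across the plasmid junction, and short nonfunctional fragments of lacI and β-lactamase are also detected. The full sequence is somewhat shorter than the sum of the listed backbone and insert sizes, which probably reflects backbone sequence replaced during cloning.
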