Addgene plasmid #24664: pCHERRY10
Depositing lab: Tanya Parish. Depositing organization: Queen Mary and Westfield College, University of London. Publication: Sensitive detection of gene expression in mycobacteria under replicating and non-replicating conditions using optimized far-red reporters. Carroll P, Schreuder LJ, Muwanguzi-Karugaba J, Wiles S, Robertson BD, Ripoll J, Ward TH, Bancroft GJ, Schaible UE, Parish T. PLoS One. 2010 . 5(3):e9823. 10.1371/journal.pone.0009823 PubMed 20352111.
Backbone
  Vector backbone: pSMT3
  Backbone size w/o insert (bp): 5582
  Vector type: Bacterial Expression
  Selectable markers: Hygromycin
Growth in bacteria
  Bacterial resistance: Hygromycin, 200 μg/mL
  Growth temperature: 37°C
  Growth strain: DH5alpha
  Copy number: Unknown
Gene/Insert
  Gene/Insert name: mCherry (alt name: G13 promoter)
  Species: Synthetic gene
  Insert size (bp): 1186
  Cloning method: Restriction Enzyme; 5′ cloning site BamHI (not destroyed); 3′ cloning site HindIII (not destroyed)
  Sequencing primers: 5′ lac_promoter; 3′ pBluescriptKS
Terms and licenses: Academic/Nonprofit Terms; Industry Terms: Not Available to Industry
How to cite: pCHERRY10 was a gift from Tanya Parish (Addgene plasmid # 24664 ; http://n2t.net/addgene:24664 ; RRID:Addgene_24664)
