>Addgene plasmid #24664 | pCHERRY10 | addgene partial sequence | sequence record 30642 | 24664 with pBluescriptKS
GGCCCTCGGCGCGCTCGTACTGCTCGACGATGGTGTAGTCCTCGTTGTGGCTGGTGATGTCCAGCTTGAT
GTTCACGTTGTAGGCGCCCGGCAGCTGGACCGGCTTCTTGGCCTTGTAGGTGGTCTTGACCTCGGCGTCG
TAGTGGCCGCCGTCCTTCAGCTTCAGCCGCTGCTTGATCTCGCCCTTCAGGGCGCCGTCCTCCGGGTACA
TGCGCTCCGACGAGGCCTCCCAGCCCATGGTCTTCTTCTGCATGACCGGGCCGTCCGACGGGAAGTTGGT
GCCCCGCAGCTTGACCTTGTAGATGAACTCGCCGTCCTGCAGCGACGAGTCCTGGGTGACGGTGACGACG
CCGCCGTCCTCGAAGTTCATGACGCGCTCCCACTTGAAGCCCTCCGGGAACGACAGCTTCAGGTAGTCCG
GGATGTCGGCCGGGTGCTTGACGTAGGCCTTGCTGCCGTACATGAACTGCGGCGACAGGATGTCCCAGGC
GAACGGCAGCGGGCCGCCCTTGGTGACCTTCAGCTTGGCGGTCTGGGTGCCCTCGTACGGGCGGCCCTCG
CCCTCGCCCTCGATCTCGAACTCGTGGCCGTTGACCGAGCCCTCCATGTGGACCTTGAAGCGCATGAACT
CCTTGATGATCGCCATGTTGTCCTCCTCGCCCTTCGAGACCATGGATCCTCGGTTACCAAGCGTGCATTT
GTGGCTGCGTGGGTTGGCCTCGGCGCTTTTGCGACCCTTCTGGCTGCAGCCCCACCCAAAGGGCCGTCGG
CACCATCTGAATTTCGCAATTACGCAGGCCCGCAACACTTCTGCCATTATCGCGGCTATGACTCCGCGTG
GGTTCCGGGGGCCGTGCTGGGTGCCCGGGTCGGGAGGACGAACCTTCTCTTCCGGTTCGACCTTGGCTTC
ACCGGGCTGCCGTGACTCCATTTCTACTACTGGAGCCT
